Addgene plasmid #42902: pcDNAI Neo human PECAM FL
Depositing lab: Steven Albelda. Depositing organization: University of Pennsylvania.
Backbone
  Vector backbone: pcDNAI Neo
  Backbone manufacturer: Invitrogen
  Backbone size w/o insert (bp): 7000
  Total vector size (bp): 9500
  Vector type: Mammalian Expression
  Selectable markers: Neomycin (select with G418)
Growth in bacteria
  Bacterial resistance: Kanamycin, 50 μg/mL
  Growth temperature: 37°C
  Growth strain: DH5alpha
  Copy number: Unknown
Gene/Insert
  Gene/Insert name: PECAM (alt names: platelet/endothelial cell adhesion molecule 1; PECAM-1; CD31/EndoCAM)
  Species: H. sapiens (human)
  Insert size (bp): 2557
  Entrez Gene: PECAM1 (a.k.a. CD31, CD31/EndoCAM, GPIIA', PECA1, PECAM-1, endoCAM)
  Promoter: CMV
  Cloning method: Restriction Enzyme; 5′ cloning site HindIII (unknown if destroyed); 3′ cloning site HindIII (unknown if destroyed)
  Sequencing primers: 5′ CMV-F; T7; 3′ Sp6
Terms and licenses: Academic/Nonprofit Terms; Industry Terms: Not Available to Industry
How to cite: pcDNAI Neo human PECAM FL was a gift from Steven Albelda (Addgene plasmid # 42902 ; http://n2t.net/addgene:42902 ; RRID:Addgene_42902)
