[The description below was written by a language model from this plasmid's Addgene catalogue record.]
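Description:
pcDNAI Neo human PECAM FL is a mammalian expression plasmid built on the Invitrogen pcDNAI Neo backbone (about 7 kb), carrying a human PECAM1 cDNA of roughly 2.6 kb for a total size of about 9.5 kb. The insert encodes platelet/endothelial cell adhesion molecule 1 (PECAM-1, also known as CD31 or EndoCAM); the "FL" in the name presumably denotes the full-length form, though the record does not spell this out. Expression is driven by the CMV promoter, a strong constitutive viral promoter widely used for high-level transcription in mammalian cells. The cDNA was cloned by restriction digestion into a HindIII site at both ends, so the cloning was non-directional, and whether the sites survived is not recorded. No epitope tags, fusion partners or reporters are listed.

The plasmid is propagated in a standard E. coli cloning strain under kanamycin selection, while a neomycin resistance marker allows G418 selection of stably transfected mammalian cells. The listed sequencing primers (CMV forward, T7 and SP6) suggest that T7 and SP6 promoter sites flank the cloning region, as is typical of this vector family. The bacterial origin of replication and copy number are not given, and no feature table accompanies the catalogue entry. The record does not state a specific purpose, but the design suits transient or stable expression of human PECAM-1 in cultured mammalian cells, for example to study the protein in cells that do not otherwise express it.
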