>Addgene plasmid #42902 | pcDNAI Neo human PECAM FL | addgene partial sequence | sequence record 60876 | CMV-F 5'-CGCAAATGGGCGGTAGGCGTG-3'
ACTAGAGAACCCACTGCTTACTGGCTTATCGAAATTAATACGACTCACTATAGGGAGACCCAAGCTTGCG
CTCCTCTAGACTCGAGGAATTCCGGGAGAAGTGACCAGAGCAATTTCTGCTTTTCACAGGGCGGGTTTCT
CAACGGTGACTTGTGGGCAGTGCCTTCTGCTGAGCGAGTCATGGCCCGAAGGCAGAACTAACTGTGCCTG
CAGTCTTCACTCTCAGGATGCAGCCGAGGTGGGCCCAAGGGGCCACGATGTGGCTTGGAGTCCTGCTGAC
CCTTCTGCTCTGTTCAAGCCTTGAGGGTCAAGAAAACTCTTTCACAATCAACAGTGTTGACATGAAGAGC
CTGCCGGACTGGACGGTGCAAAATGGGAAGAACCTGACCCTGCAGTGCTTCGCGGATGTCAGCACCACCT
CTCACGTCAAGCCTCAGCACCAGATGCTGTTCTATAAGGATGACGTGCTGTTTTACAACATCTCCTCCAT
GAAGAGCACAGAGAGTTATTTTATTCCTGAAGTCCGGATCTATGACTCAGGGACATATAAATGTACTGTG
ATTGTGAACAACAAAGAGAAAACCACTGCAGAGTACCAGCTGTTGGTGGAAGGAGTGCCCAGTCCCAGGG
TGACACTGGACAAGAAAGAGGCCATCCAAGGTGGGATCGTGAGGGTCAACTGTTCTGTCCCAGAGGAAAA
GGCCCCAATACACTTCACAATTGAAAAACTTG
